Addgene plasmid #222041: pVP090
Purpose: MultiGreen 1.0 FH entry vector containing filler sequence.
Depositing lab: Wayne Parrott. Depositing organization: University of Georgia. Publication: MultiGreen: A multiplexing architecture for GreenGate cloning. Pennetti VJ, LaFayette PR, Parrott WA. PLoS One. 2024 Sep 18;19(9):e0306008. doi: 10.1371/journal.pone.0306008. eCollection 2024. PubMed 39292669.
Backbone
  Vector backbone: pGGC000
  Vector type: Synthetic Biology ; GreenGate compatible cloning vector
Growth in bacteria
  Bacterial resistance: Ampicillin, 100 μg/mL
  Growth temperature: 37°C
  Growth strain: DH5alpha
  Copy number: High Copy
Gene/Insert
  Gene/Insert name: Filler
  Species: Synthetic
  Cloning method: Golden Gate
  Sequencing primers: 5′ n/a
Terms and licenses: Academic/Nonprofit Terms; Industry Terms
How to cite: pVP090 was a gift from Wayne Parrott (Addgene plasmid # 222041 ; http://n2t.net/addgene:222041 ; RRID:Addgene_222041)
