[The description below was written by a language model from this plasmid's Addgene catalogue record and pLannotate feature annotations shown in this document.]
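Description:
pVP090 is a small (about 2.7 kb) entry vector for the MultiGreen 1.0 system, a multiplexing extension of GreenGate cloning, which is a Golden Gate-based method for assembling modules in a fixed order by Type IIS restriction and ligation. It is built on the pGGC000 GreenGate entry backbone and is catalogued as a synthetic biology, GreenGate-compatible cloning vector. The plasmid is propagated in E. coli from a high-copy ColE1/pUC-type origin and selected with ampicillin through a bla (β-lactamase) gene under its native AmpR promoter.

The insert is a synthetic filler sequence occupying the "FH" module position. The record does not describe the filler's composition or length, and the annotation software did not recognise any feature within it. This would fit a non-functional spacer, and such parts are generally used to fill a position in a modular assembly when no functional element is wanted there, so that the flanking overhangs still connect. The record does not define the specific overhangs implied by "FH".

The other annotated features are backbone remnants typical of pUC/pGEM-style cloning vectors. They include a CAP binding site, lac promoter and lac operator, followed by an SP6 promoter on one side of the cloning region, with a T7 promoter and a partial lacZα fragment on the other. Short fragments of lacI, rop and the pBR322 bom region are also present. The phage promoters flank the insert site, but no expression role for them is recorded. There are no plant expression elements, reporters or tags, so pVP090 appears to serve purely as a donor of a placeholder module for downstream MultiGreen/GreenGate assemblies.
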