Features (pLannotate 1.2.2; 12 found; start..end, strand, type, name):
     56..74      -  promoter       T7 promoter: promoter for bacteriophage T7 RNA polymerase
     76..228     +  CDS            lacZα (fragment): LacZα fragment of β-galactosidase; lacZ fragment
    234..333     -  misc_feature   bom (fragment): basis of mobility region from pBR322
    435..470     -  CDS            rop (fragment): Rop protein, which maintains plasmids at low copy number; rop
    565..669     +  promoter       AmpR promoter: bla
    670..1530    +  CDS            AmpR: β-lactamase; bla; confers resistance to ampicillin, carbenicillin, and related antibiotics
   1701..2289    +  rep_origin     ori: high-copy-number ColE1/pMB1/pBR322/pUC origin of replication
   2472..2564    +  CDS            lacI (fragment): lac repressor; lacI; The lac repressor binds to the lac operator to inhibit transcription in E. coli. This inhibition can be relieved by adding lactose or isopropyl-β-D-thiogalactopyranoside (IPTG).
   2577..2598    +  protein_bind   CAP binding site: CAP binding activates transcription in the presence of cAMP. E. coli catabolite activator protein
   2613..2643    +  promoter       lac promoter: promoter for the E. coli lac operon
   2651..2667    +  protein_bind   lac operator: The lac repressor binds to the lac operator to inhibit transcription in E. coli. This inhibition can be relieved by adding lactose or isopropyl-β-D-thiogalactopyranoside (IPTG). lac repressor encoded by lacI
   2681..2699    +  promoter       SP6 promoter: promoter for bacteriophage SP6 RNA polymerase
>Addgene plasmid #222041 | pVP090 | addgene full sequence | sequence record 437922 | Addgene NGS Result
ACTAAGTTGGCATGAAGCTACTATATAGAAGCATTAGGTGAGACCGAATTCTCGCCCTATAGTGAGTCGT
ATTACCTGGCCGTCGTTTTACAACGTCGTGACTGGGAAAACCCTGGCGTTACCCAACTTAATCGCCTTGC
AGCACATCCCCCTTTCGCCAGCTGGCGTAATAGCGAAGAGGCCCGCACCGATCGCCCTTCCCAACAGTTG
CGCAGCCTGAATGGCGAATGGCGCCTGATGCGGTATTTTCTCCTTACGCATCTGTGCGGTATTTCACACC
GCATATGGTGCACTCTCAGTACAATCTGCTCTGATGCCGCATAGTTAAGCCAGCCCCGACACCCGCCAAC
ACCCGCTGACGCGCCCTGACGGGCTTGTCTGCTCCCGGCATCCGCTTACAGACAAGCTGTGACCGTCTCC
GGGAGCTGCATGTGTCAGAGGTTTTCACCGTCATCACCGAAACGCGCGAGACGAAAGGGCCTCGTGATAC
GCCTATTTTTATAGGTTAATGTCATGATAATAATGGTTTCTTAGACGTCAGGTGGCACTTTTCGGGGAAA
TGTGCGCGGAACCCCTATTTGTTTATTTTTCTAAATACATTCAAATATGTATCCGCTCATGAGACAATAA
CCCTGATAAATGCTTCAATAATATTGAAAAAGGAAGAGTATGAGTATTCAACATTTCCGTGTCGCCCTTA
TTCCCTTTTTTGCGGCATTTTGCCTTCCTGTTTTTGCTCACCCAGAAACGCTGGTGAAAGTAAAAGATGC
TGAAGATCAGTTGGGTGCACGAGTGGGTTACATCGAACTGGATCTCAACAGCGGTAAGATCCTTGAGAGT
TTTCGCCCCGAAGAACGTTTTCCAATGATGAGCACTTTTAAAGTTCTGCTATGTGGCGCGGTATTATCCC
GTATTGACGCCGGGCAAGAGCAACTCGGTCGCCGCATACACTATTCTCAGAATGACTTGGTTGAGTACTC
ACCAGTCACAGAAAAGCATCTTACGGATGGCATGACAGTAAGAGAATTATGCAGTGCTGCCATAACCATG
AGTGATAACACTGCGGCCAACTTACTTCTGACAACGATCGGAGGACCGAAGGAGCTAACCGCTTTTTTGC
ACAACATGGGGGATCATGTAACTCGCCTTGATCGTTGGGAACCGGAGCTGAATGAAGCCATACCAAACGA
CGAGCGTGACACCACGATGCCTGTAGCAATGGCAACAACGTTGCGCAAACTATTAACTGGCGAACTACTT
ACTCTAGCTTCCCGGCAACAATTAATAGACTGGATGGAGGCGGATAAAGTTGCAGGACCACTTCTGCGCT
CGGCCCTTCCGGCTGGCTGGTTTATTGCTGATAAATCTGGAGCCGGTGAGCGTGGCTCTCGAGGTATCAT
TGCAGCACTGGGGCCAGATGGTAAGCCCTCCCGTATCGTAGTTATCTACACGACGGGGAGTCAGGCAACT
ATGGATGAACGAAATAGACAGATCGCTGAGATAGGTGCCTCACTGATTAAGCATTGGTAACTGTCAGACC
AAGTTTACTCATATATACTTTAGATTGATTTAAAACTTCATTTTTAATTTAAAAGGATCTAGGTGAAGAT
CCTTTTTGATAATCTCATGACCAAAATCCCTTAACGTGAGTTTTCGTTCCACTGAGCGTCAGACCCCGTA
GAAAAGATCAAAGGATCTTCTTGAGATCCTTTTTTTCTGCGCGTAATCTGCTGCTTGCAAACAAAAAAAC
CACCGCTACCAGCGGTGGTTTGTTTGCCGGATCAAGAGCTACCAACTCTTTTTCCGAAGGTAACTGGCTT
CAGCAGAGCGCAGATACCAAATACTGTTCTTCTAGTGTAGCCGTAGTTAGGCCACCACTTCAAGAACTCT
GTAGCACCGCCTACATACCTCGCTCTGCTAATCCTGTTACCAGTGGCTGCTGCCAGTGGCGATAAGTCGT
GTCTTACCGGGTTGGACTCAAGACGATAGTTACCGGATAAGGCGCAGCGGTCGGGCTGAACGGGGGGTTC
GTGCACACAGCCCAGCTTGGAGCGAACGACCTACACCGAACTGAGATACCTACAGCGTGAGCTATGAGAA
AGCGCCACGCTTCCCGAAGGGAGAAAGGCGGACAGGTATCCGGTAAGCGGCAGGGTCGGAACAGGAGAGC
GCACGAGGGAGCTTCCAGGGGGAAACGCCTGGTATCTTTATAGTCCTGTCGGGTTTCGCCACCTCTGACT
TGAGCGTCGATTTTTGTGATGCTCGTCAGGGGGGCGGAGCCTATGGAAAAACGCCAGCAACGCGGCCTTT
TTACGGTTCCTGGCCTTTTGCTGGCCTTTTGCTCACATGTTCTTTCCTGCGTTATCCCCTGATTCTGTGG
ATAACCGTATTACCGCCTTTGAGTGAGCTGATACCGCTCGCCGCAGCCGAACGACCGAGCGCAGCGAGTC
AGTGAGCGAGGAAGCGGAAGAGCGCCCAATACGCAAACCGCCTCTCCCCGCGCGTTGGCCGATTCATTAA
TGCAGCTGGCACGACAGGTTTCCCGACTGGAAAGCGGGCAGTGAGCGCAACGCAATTAATGTGAGTTAGC
TCACTCATTAGGCACCCCAGGCTTTACACTTTATGCTTCCGGCTCGTATGTTGTGTGGAATTGTGAGCGG
ATAACAATTTCACACGAGCTATTTAGGTGACACTATAGAAGTGAAGCTTGGTCTCA
